>Addgene plasmid #210155 | pRH3045 | addgene full sequence | sequence record 415829 | Addgene NGS Result
GCTGCTTGGCGGTCGAGTTTATCATTATCAATACTGCCATTTCAAAGAATACGTAAATAATTAATAGTAG
TGATTTTCCTAACTTTATTTAGTCAAAAAATTAGCCTTTTAATTCTGCTGTAACCCGTACATGCCCAAAA
TAGGGGGCGGGTTACACAGAATATATAACATCGTAGGTGTCTGGGTGAACAGTTTATTCCTGGCATCCAC
TAAATATAATGGAGCCCGCTTTTTAAGCTGGCATCCAGAAAAAAAAAGAATCCCAGCACCAAAATATTGT
TTTCTTCACCAACCATCAGTTCATAGGTCCATTCTCTTAGCGCAACTACAGAGAACAGGGGCACAAACAG
GCAAAAAACGGGCACAACCTCAATGGAGTGATGCAACCTGCCTGGAGTAAATGATGACACAAGGCAATTG
ACCCACGCATGTATCTATCTCATTTTCTTACACCTTCTATTACCTTCTGCTCTCTCTGATTTGGAAAAAG
CTGAAAAAAAAGGTTGAAACCAGTTCCCTGAAATTATTCCCCTACTTGACTAATAAGTATATAAAGACGG
TAGGTATTGATTGTAATTCTGTAAATCTATTTCTTAAACTTCTTAAATTCTACTTTTATAGTTAGTCTTT
TTTTTAGTTTTAAAACACCAAGAACTTAGTTTCGACGGATCTGCAGGAATTCGATATCAAGCTTATCGAT
ACCGTCGACCTCGAGAATGGCTGCCGTCACATTACATCTAAGAGCTGAAACTAAACCCCTAGAGGCACGT
GCTGCCTTAACACCTACCACGGTTAAAAAACTGATAGCTAAGGGCTTCAAAATATATGTAGAGGACAGTC
CACAATCTACTTTCAATATTAACGAATATCGTCAAGCAGGTGCCATTATAGTGCCTGCAGGTTCATGGAA
AACCGCTCCACGCGACAGAATCATTATAGGTTTGAAGGAAATGCCTGAAACCGATACTTTCCCTCTAGTC
CACGAACACATCCAGTTTGCTCACTGCTACAAAGACCAAGCTGGGTGGCAAAATGTCCTTATGAGATTTA
TTAAGGGACACGGTACTCTATATGATTTGGAATTTTTGGAAAATGACCAAGGTAGAAGAGTTGCTGCCTT
TGGATTTTACGCTGGGTTCGCAGGTGCAGCCCTTGGTGTAAGAGACTGTGCATTCAAGCAAACGCATTCT
GACGATGAAGACTTGCCTGCAGTGTCGCCTTACCCCAATGAAAAGGCATTGGTTAAAGATGTTACCAAAG
ATTATAAAGAAGCCTTAGCCACCGGAGCCAGAAAGCCAACCGTGTTAATCATTGGTGCGCTAGGAAGATG
TGGTTCCGGTGCCATCGATCTGTTGCACAAAGTTGGTATTCCAGATGCTAACATATTAAAATGGGATATC
AAAGAAACTTCCCGTGGTGGTCCCTTTGACGAAATTCCACAAGCTGATATTTTTATCAATTGTATATATC
TATCGAAGCCAATTGCTCCTTTCACTAACATGGAGAAACTGAATAATCCTAACAGAAGACTAAGGACCGT
GGTGGACGTATCAGCAGACACTACCAACCCTCACAACCCCATCCCAATATACACTGTGGCTACTGTGTTT
AACAAACCTACCGTTCTGGTACCTACCACTGCCGGGCCTAAATTATCTGTCATCTCTATTGATCACTTGC
CTTCTTTGCTGCCAAGAGAAGCTTCAGAATTTTTCTCTCATGATCTCTTACCATCTTTAGAGCTCCTACC
TCAAAGAAAAACTGCTCCTGTCTGGGTTAGAGCCAAGAAATTGTTCGATAGACATTGCGCTCGTGTTAAA
AGATCTTCAAGATTGGGTCGACGGATCCCCGGGTTAATTAACAGTAAAGGAGAAGAACTTTTCACTGGAG
TTGTCCCAATTCTTGTTGAATTAGATGGTGATGTTAATGGGCACAAATTTTCTGTCAGTGGAGAGGGTGA
AGGTGATGCAACATACGGAAAACTTACCCTTAAATTTATTTGCACTACTGGAAAACTACCTGTTCCATGG
CCAACACTTGTCACTACTTTCACTTATGGTGTTCAATGCTTTTCAAGATACCCAGATCATATGAAACGGC
ATGACTTTTTCAAGAGTGCCATGCCCGAAGGTTATGTACAGGAAAGAACTATATTTTTCAAAGATGACGG
GAACTACAAGACACGTGCTGAAGTCAAGTTTGAAGGTGATACCCTTGTTAATAGAATCGAGTTAAAAGGT
ATTGATTTTAAAGAAGATGGAAACATTCTTGGACACAAATTGGAATACAACTATAACTCACACAATGTAT
ACATCATGGCAGACAAACAAAAGAATGGAATCAAAGTTAACTTCAAAATTAGACACAACATTGAAGATGG
AAGCGTTCAACTAGCAGACCATTATCAACAAAATACTCCAATTGGCGATGGCCCTGTCCTTTTACCAGAC
AACCATTACCTGTCCACACAATCTGCCCTTTCGAAAGATCCCAACGAAAAGAGAGACCACATGGTCCTTC
TTGAGTTTGTAACAGCTGCTGGGATTACACATGGCATGGATGAACTATACAAATAGGGCGCGCCACTTCT
AAATAAGCGAATTTCTTATGATTTATGATTTTTATTATTAAATAAGTTATAAAAAAAATAAGTGTATACA
AATTTTAAAGTGACTCTTAGGTTTTAAAACGAAAATTCTTATTCTTGAGTAACTCTTTCCTGTAGGTCAG
GTTGCTTTCTCAGGTATAGTATGAGGTCGCTCTTATTGACCACACCTCTACCGGCAGCCCTATAGTGAGT
CGTATTACGCGCGCTCACTGGCCGTCGTTTTACAACGTCGTGACTGGGAAAACCCTGGCGTTACCCAACT
TAATCGCCTTGCAGCACATCCCCCTTTCGCCAGCTGGCGTAATAGCGAAGAGGCCCGCACCGATCGCCCT
TCCCAACAGTTGCGCAGCCTGAATGGCGAATGG
[124 nt withheld, positions 2974-3097]
C
[91 nt withheld, positions 3099-3189]
A
[49 nt withheld, positions 3191-3239]
CCTTTGACGTTGGAGTCCACGTTCTTT
[37 nt withheld, positions 3267-3303]
ACCCTATCTCGGTCTATTCTTTTGATTTATAAGGGATTTTGCCGATTTCGGCCTATTGGTTAAAAAATGA
GCTGATTTAACAAAAATTTAACGCGAATTTTAACAAAATATTAACGCTTACAATTTCCTGATGCGGTATT
TTCTCCTTACGCATCTGTGCGGTATTTCACACCGCATAGATCTTATGTATGAAATTCTTAAAAAAGGACA
CCTGTAAGCGTTGATTTCTATGTATGAAGTCCACATTTGATGTAATCATAACAAAGCCTAAAAAATAGGT
ATATCATTTTATAATTATTTGCTGTACAAGTATATCAATAAACTTATATATTACTTGTTTTCTAGATAAG
CTTCGTAACCGACAGTTTCTAACTTTTGTGCTTTGACAAGAACTTCTTCTTCTTGCTTTAATAAAAACTG
TTCCATTTTCGTTGTATAACTTGAATCATAAGCGCCAAGCAGTCTGACAGCCAACAGCGCAGCGTTCGTA
CTATTATTAATAGCGACGGTAGCTACTGGAACACCTCTAGGCATTTGCACAATTGAATGTAAAGAATCTA
CTCCATCTAGACAAGAACCTTTTACGGGCACACCGATGACAGGAAGTGGTGTCATTGCAGCCACCATACC
TGGCAAGTGAGCAGCCCCACCAGCTCCAGCGATAATTGTTTTAATTCCACGCTTGCTTGCGGAAATAGCA
TATGCTGACATCCTATGTGGAGTTCTATGAGCAGAGACTATTGTCACTTCAAATGGAACGCCAAAATCTT
TTAAAACCGCACATGCGGCAGACATTACCGGCAAGTCAGAGTCTGATCCCATGATGATTCCAACCAATGG
TTTGACCATTGCTTCCAAGTCCAACTTTTGAGCGACAGAGATTTTGATTGGAATATCAGTTCTACCTGTA
ATGTAGTTCAGCCTTTGTTCACATTCCGCCATACTGGAGGCAATAATATTTATGTGACCTACTTTTCTGT
TAGGTCTAGACTCTTTTCCATATAAGTACACTGAGGAACCTGGAGTCGCCAATGCTCTTTCGCAAGTTTC
TAGCTCTTTATCTTTTGTATGTTTGTCTCCAAGAACATTTAGCATAATGGCGTTCGTTGTAATGGTGGAG
AAAGATGTGAAATTCTTTGGCATTGGCAAATCCAATATTGATCTCAAATGAGCTTCAAATTGAGAAGTGA
CGCAAGCATCAATGGTATAATGTCCAGAGTTGTGAGGCCTTGGGGCAATTTCGTTAATAAGCAATTCCCC
TGTTTCTAAATAGAACATTTCCACACCAAATATACCACAACCGGGAAAAGATTTGATTGCATTTTCTGCC
AACAACTTCGCCTTAAGTTGAACGGAGTCCGGAACTCTAGCAGGCGCATAACATAAGTCACAAATATTGT
CCTTGTGGATAGTCTCTACAATTGGGTAAGAAAACACTAAACCGTTAACAGACCTCACAATCATGACTGC
TAATTCTTTAGTAAATGGTGCCCATTTTTCGGCGTACAAAGGACGATCCTTCAGTACTTCCAAAGCTTCC
GGAATCATTTCCTTATTCTTTACAACGAAGTTACCTCTTCCATCGTATGCCAAAGTCCTCGACTTCAAGA
CGAATGGAAAACCCAAATCTCTTCCAACATTCAATAGGGACGTCTCACTGGCTTGTTCCACAGGAACACT
TTGGGTAACTGCTATACCATTTTTGATTAAATGCTCTTTTTGAATATATTTGTCTTGTATCAATCTGATT
GTTTCTGGAGAAGGGTAAATTTTTAATTTGGGATGTTTTACTTGAAGATTCTTTAGTGTAGGAACATCAA
CATGCTCAATCTCAATCGTTAGCACATCACATTTTTCAGCTAGTTTTTCGATATCAAGAGGATTGGAAAA
GGAGCCATTAACGTGGTCATTGGAGTTGCTTATTTGTTTGGCAGGAGAATTTTCAGCATCTAGTATTACC
GTCTTAATGTTGAGCCTGTTTGCTGCCTCAACAATCATACGTCCCAATTGTCCCCCTCCTAATATACCAA
CTGTTCTAGAATCCATACTTGATTGTTTTGTCCGATTTTCTTGTTTTTCTTGATTGTTATAGTAGGATGT
ACTTAGAAGAGAGATCCAACGATTTTACGCACCAATTTATACATGAAATGCTCCATAATATTGTCCATTT
AGTTCTTAATAAAAGGTCAGCAAGAGTCAATCACTTAGTATTACCCGGTTCGTAGCCATGCAACAAGAGT
CATTTGTCAGCATAGCTGTAATAATCAATCATGACGTAAGAAATGTATCATAATTAAAAGTTGTTAAAGA
TGTCAGTGTTATGTTGGTGTTACAAAATTCTCGGCTTCTCACTAATATTTAATATCTCTTAAATTTTATC
TGTCTTTGATTCTTTTAAGAAAAGTTATGTATTATTCAAGAATTAATTCAGATCTATTCTTTTGATTTAT
AAGGGATTTTGCCGATTTCGGCCTATTGGTTAAAAAATGAGCTGATTTAACAAAAATTTAACGCGAATTT
TAACAAAATATTAACGCTTACAATTTCCTGATGCGGTATTTTCTCCTTACGCATCTGTGCGGTATTTCAC
ACCGCATATGGTGCACTCTCAGTACAATCTGCTCTGATGCCGCATAGTTAAGCCAGCCCCGACACCCGCC
AACACCCGCTGACGCGCCCTGACGGGCTTGTCTGCTCCCGGCATCCGCTTACAGACAAGCTGTGACCGTC
TCCGGGAGCTGCATGTGTCAGAGGTTTTCACCGTCATCACCGAAACGCGCGAGACGAAAGGGCCTCGTGA
TACGCCTATTTTTATAGGTTAATGTCATGATCTTTTTGTGTGGTGCCCTCCTCCTTGTCAATATTAATGT
TAAAGTGCAATTCTTTTTCCTTATCACGTTGAGCCATTAGTATCAATTTGCTTACCTGTATTCCTTTACA
TCCTCCTTTTTCTCCTTCTTGATAAATGTATGTAGATTGCGTATATAGTTTCGTCTACCCTATGAACATA
TTCCATTTTGTAATTTCGTGTCGTTTCTATTATGAATTTCATTTATAAAGTTTATGTACAAATATCATAA
AAAAAGAGAATCTTTTTAAGCAAGGATTTTCTTAACTTCTTCGGCGACAGCATCACCGACTTCGGTGGTA
CTGTTGGAACCACCTAAATCACCAGTTCTGATACCTGCATCCAAAACCTTTTTAACTGCATCTTCAATGG
CCTTACCTTCTTCAGGCAAGTTCAATGACAATTTCAACATCATTGCAGCAGACAAGATAGTGGCGATAGG
GTTGACCTTATTCTTTGGCAAATCTGGAGCAGAACCGTGGCATGGTTCGTACAAACCAAATGCGGTGTTC
TTGTCTGGCAAAGAGGCCAAGGACGCAGATGGCAACAAACCCAAGGAACCTGGGATAACGGAGGCTTCAT
CGGAGATGATATCACCAAACATGTTGCTGGTGATTATAATACCATTTAGGTGGGTTGGGTTCTTAACTAG
GATCATGGCGGCAGAATCAATCAATTGATGTTGAACCTTCAATGTAGGGAATTCGTTCTTGATGGTTTCC
TCCACAGTTTTTCTCCATAATCTTGAAGAGGCCAAAACATTAGCTTTATCCAAGGACCAAATAGGCAATG
GTGGCTCATGTTGTAGGGCCATGAAAGCGGCCATTCTTGTGATTCTTTGCACTTCTGGAACGGTGTATTG
TTCACTATCCCAAGCGACACCATCACCATCGTCTTCCTTTCTCTTACCAAAGTAAATACCTCCCACTAAT
TCTCTGACAACAACGAAGTCAGTACCTTTAGCAAATTGTGGCTTGATTGGAGATAAGTCTAAAAGAGAGT
CGGATGCAAAGTTACATGGTCTTAAGTTGGCGTACAATTGAAGTTCTTTACGGATTTTTAGTAAACCTTG
TTCAGGTCTAACACTACCGGTACCCCATTTAGGACCACCCACAGCACCTAACAAAACGGCATCAGCCTTC
TTGGAGGCTTCCAGCGCCTCATCTGGAAGTGGAACACCTGTAGCATCGATAGCAGCACCACCAATTAAAT
GATTTTCGAAATCGAACTTGACATTGGAACGAACATCAGAAATAGCTTTAAGAACCTTAATGGCTTCGGC
TGTGATTTCTTGACCAACGTGGTCACCTGGCAAAACGACGATCTTCTTAGGGGCAGACATTAGAATGGTA
TATCCTTGAAATATATATATATATATTGCTGAAATGTAAAAGGTAAGAAAAGTTAGAAAGTAAGACGATT
GCTAACCACCTATTGGAAAAAACAATAGGTCCTTAAATAATATTGTCAACTTCAAGTATTGTGATGCAAG
CATTTAGTCATGAACGCTTCTCTATTCTATATGAAAAGCCGGTTCCGGCGCTCTCACCTTTCCTTTTTCT
CCCAATTTTTCAGTTGAAAAAGGTATATGCGTCAGGCGACCTCTGAAATTAACAAAAAATTTCCAGTCAT
CGAATTTGATTCTGTGCGATAGCGCCCCTGTGTGTTCTCGTTATGTTGAGGAAAAAAATAATGGTTGCTA
AGAGATTCGAACTCTTGCATCTTACGATACCTGAGTATTCCCACAGTTAACTGCGGTCAAGATATTTCTT
GAATCAGGCGCCTTAGACCGCTCGGCCAAACAACCAATTACTTGTTGAGAAATAGAGTATAATTATCCTA
TAAATATAACGTTTTTGAACACACATGAACAAGGAAGTACAGGAGACGTCAGGTGGCACTTTTCGGGGAA
ATGTGCGCGGAACCCCTATTTGTTTATTTTTCTAAATACATTCAAATATGTATCCGCTCATGAGACAATA
ACCCTGATAAATGCTTCAATAATATTGAAAAAGGAAGAGTATGAGTATTCAACATTTCCGTGTCGCCCTT
ATTCCCTTTTTTGCGGCATTTTGCCTTCCTGTTTTTGCTCACCCAGAAACGCTGGTGAAAGTAAAAGATG
CTGAAGATCAGTTGGGTGCACGAGTGGGTTACATCGAACTGGATCTCAACAGCGGTAAGATCCTTGAGAG
TTTTCGCCCCGAAGAACGTTTTCCAATGATGAGCACTTTTAAAGTTCTGCTATGTGGCGCGGTATTATCC
CGTATTGACGCCGGGCAAGAGCAACTCGGTCGCCGCATACACTATTCTCAGAATGACTTGGTTGAGTACT
CACCAGTCACAGAAAAGCATCTTACGGATGGCATGACAGTAAGAGAATTATGCAGTGCTGCCATAACCAT
GAGTGATAACACTGCGGCCAACTTACTTCTGACAACGATCGGAGGACCGAAGGAGCTAACCGCTTTTTTG
CACAACATGGGGGATCATGTAACTCGCCTTGATCGTTGGGAACCGGAGCTGAATGAAGCCATACCAAACG
ACGAGCGTGACACCACGATGCCTGTAGCAATGGCAACAACGTTGCGCAAACTATTAACTGGCGAACTACT
TACTCTAGCTTCCCGGCAACAATTAATAGACTGGATGGAGGCGGATAAAGTTGCAGGACCACTTCTGCGC
TCGGCCCTTCCGGCTGGCTGGTTTATTGCTGATAAATCTGGAGCCGGTGAGCGTGGGTCTCGCGGTATCA
TTGCAGCACTGGGGCCAGATGGTAAGCCCTCCCGTATCGTAGTTATCTACACGACGGGGAGTCAGGCAAC
TATGGATGAACGAAATAGACAGATCGCTGAGATAGGTGCCTCACTGATTAAGCATTGGTAACTGTCAGAC
CAAGTTTACTCATATATACTTTAGATTGATTTAAAACTTCATTTTTAATTTAAAAGGATCTAGGTGAAGA
TCCTTTTTGATAATCTCATGACCAAAATCCCTTAACGTGAGTTTTCGTTCCACTGAGCGTCAGACCCCGT
AGAAAAGATCAAAGGATCTTCTTGAGATCCTTTTTTTCTGCGCGTAATCTGCTGCTTGCAAACAAAAAAA
CCACCGCTACCAGCGGTGGTTTGTTTGCCGGATCAAGAGCTACCAACTCTTTTTCCGAAGGTAACTGGCT
TCAGCAGAGCGCAGATACCAAATACTGTTCTTCTAGTGTAGCCGTAGTTAGGCCACCACTTCAAGAACTC
TGTAGCACCGCCTACATACCTCGCTCTGCTAATCCTGTTACCAGTGGCTGCTGCCAGTGGCGATAAGTCG
TGTCTTACCGGGTTGGACTCAAGACGATAGTTACCGGATAAGGCGCAGCGGTCGGGCTGAACGGGGGGTT
CGTGCACACAGCCCAGCTTGGAGCGAACGACCTACACCGAACTGAGATACCTACAGCGTGAGCTATGAGA
AAGCGCCACGCTTCCCGAAGGGAGAAAGGCGGACAGGTATCCGGTAAGCGGCAGGGTCGGAACAGGAGAG
CGCACGAGGGAGCTTCCAGGGGGAAACGCCTGGTATCTTTATAGTCCTGTCGGGTTTCGCCACCTCTGAC
TTGAGCGTCGATTTTTGTGATGCTCGTCAGGGGGGCGGAGCCTATGGAAAAACGCCAGCAACGCGGCCTT
TTTACGGTTCCTGGCCTTTTGCTGGCCTTTTGCTCACATGTTCTTTCCTGCGTTATCCCCTGATTCTGTG
GATAACCGTATTACCGCCTTTGAGTGAGCTGATACCGCTCGCCGCAGCCGAACGACCGAGCGCAGCGAGT
CAGTGAGCGAGGAAGCGGAAGAGCGCCCAATACGCAAACCGCCTCTCCCCGCGCGTTGGCCGATTCATTA
ATGCAGCTGGCACGACAGGTTTCCCGACTGGAAAGCGGGCAGTGAGCGCAACGCAATTAATGTGAGTTAG
CTCACTCATTAGGCACCCCAGGCTTTACACTTTATGCTTCCGGCTCGTATGTTGTGTGGAATTGTGAGCG
GATAACAATTTCACACAGGAAACAGCTATGACCATGATTACGCCAAGCGCGCAATTAACCCTCACTAAAG
GGAACAAAAGCTGGAGCTCCACCGCGGTGGCGGCC
Features (pLannotate 1.2.2; 25 found; start..end, strand, type, name):
     22..665     +  promoter       GAP promoter: S. cerevisiae TDH3; promoter for glyceraldehyde-3-phosphate dehydrogenase
    671..715     +  misc_feature   MCS (fragment): pBluescript multiple cloning site
    717..1835    +  CDS            LYS1: LYS1_YEAST - Experimental evidence at protein level: Swiss-Prot protein existence level 1. Catalyzes the NAD(+)-dependent cleavage of saccharopine to L- lysine and 2-oxoglutarate, the final step in the alpha-aminoadipate (AAA) pathway for lysine biosynthesis. From Saccharomyces cerevisiae (strain ATCC 204508 / S288c) (Baker's yeast).
   1863..2576    +  CDS            GFP: Aequoria victoria green fluorescent protein
   2597..2784    +  terminator     ADH1 terminator: S. cerevisiae ADH1; transcription terminator for the S. cerevisiae alcohol dehydrogenase 1 (ADH1) gene
   2789..2807    -  promoter       T7 promoter: promoter for bacteriophage T7 RNA polymerase
   2815..2970    +  CDS            lacZα (fragment): LacZα fragment of β-galactosidase; lacZ fragment
   2974..3402    +  rep_origin     f1 ori (sequence partly withheld): f1 bacteriophage origin of replication; arrow indicates direction of (+) strand synthesis
   3430..3481    -  misc_feature   bom (fragment): basis of mobility region from pBR322
   3637..5349    -  CDS            ADE2: PUR6_YEAST - Experimental evidence at protein level: Swiss-Prot protein existence level 1. From Saccharomyces cerevisiae (strain ATCC 204508 / S288c) (Baker's yeast).
   5350..5725    -  promoter       ADE2 promoter: S. cerevisiae ADE2
   5736..5849    +  rep_origin     f1 ori (fragment): f1 bacteriophage origin of replication; arrow indicates direction of (+) strand synthesis
   5850..5949    -  misc_feature   bom (fragment): basis of mobility region from pBR322
   6051..6086    -  CDS            rop (fragment): Rop protein, which maintains plasmids at low copy number; rop
   6399..7493    -  CDS            LEU2: 3-isopropylmalate dehydrogenase, required for leucine biosynthesis; S. cerevisiae LEU2; yeast auxotrophic marker
   7494..7901    -  promoter       LEU2 promoter: S. cerevisiae LEU2
   8069..8173    +  promoter       AmpR promoter: bla
   8174..9034    +  CDS            AmpR: β-lactamase; bla; confers resistance to ampicillin, carbenicillin, and related antibiotics
   9205..9793    +  rep_origin     ori: high-copy-number ColE1/pMB1/pBR322/pUC origin of replication
   9976..10068   +  CDS            lacI (fragment): lac repressor; lacI; The lac repressor binds to the lac operator to inhibit transcription in E. coli. This inhibition can be relieved by adding lactose or isopropyl-β-D-thiogalactopyranoside (IPTG).
  10081..10102   +  protein_bind   CAP binding site: CAP binding activates transcription in the presence of cAMP. E. coli catabolite activator protein
  10117..10147   +  promoter       lac promoter: promoter for the E. coli lac operon
  10155..10171   +  protein_bind   lac operator: The lac repressor binds to the lac operator to inhibit transcription in E. coli. This inhibition can be relieved by adding lactose or isopropyl-β-D-thiogalactopyranoside (IPTG). lac repressor encoded by lacI
  10216..10234   +  promoter       T3 promoter: promoter for bacteriophage T3 RNA polymerase
  10247..3       +  misc_feature   MCS (fragment) (across the origin): pBluescript multiple cloning site
