[The description below was written by a language model from this plasmid's Addgene catalogue record and pLannotate feature annotations shown in this document.]
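Description:
pRH3045 is a yeast integrating plasmid (YIp) of about 10.3 kb, built by Gibson cloning on the pRH3022 backbone for expression of a GFP-tagged mutant protein in Saccharomyces cerevisiae. It is propagated in E. coli through a high-copy ColE1/pUC-type origin with ampicillin resistance (AmpR). It also retains pBluescript-style remnants: an f1 origin, lac promoter/operator, a lacZα fragment, T3 and T7 promoters, and partial multiple cloning sites. No yeast replication origin (2μ or CEN/ARS) is annotated, which fits the YIp designation, so stable maintenance in yeast depends on chromosomal integration. Two yeast genes are present with their native promoters, ADE2 and LEU2. The "ADE2-LEU2" name suggests that one provides homology for targeting and the other auxotrophic selection, although the record does not spell out their respective roles.

The payload is the S. cerevisiae LYS1 open reading frame, encoding saccharopine dehydrogenase, the final enzyme of the α-aminoadipate lysine biosynthesis pathway. It carries a W151C substitution and is fused at its C-terminus to GFP. Expression is driven by the strong constitutive TDH3 (GAP) promoter and terminated by the ADH1 terminator.

The record describes the construct as a protein quality control substrate, part of a set that includes associated controls, from a study of functional-but-degraded proteins. In that context, the point mutant presumably serves as a misfolding-prone variant. The GFP fusion gives a fluorescent readout of its steady-state level, which can be used to follow degradation by cellular quality control pathways.
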