Addgene plasmid #210155: pRH3045
Purpose: Protein quality control substrate and associated control YIp ADE2-LEU2 pTDH3::lys1-W151C-GFP::tADH1
Depositing lab: Randy Hampton. Depositing organization: University of California, San Diego (UCSD). Publication: Exploring the "misfolding problem" by systematic discovery and analysis of functional-but-degraded proteins. Flagg MP, Lam B, Lam DK, Le TM, Kao A, Slaiwa YI, Hampton RY. Mol Biol Cell. 2023 Dec 1;34(13):ar125. doi: 10.1091/mbc.E23-06-0248. Epub 2023 Sep 20. PubMed 37729018.
Backbone
  Vector backbone: pRH3022
  Vector type: Yeast Expression
Growth in bacteria
  Bacterial resistance: Ampicillin, 100 μg/mL
  Growth temperature: 37°C
  Growth strain: DH5alpha
  Copy number: High Copy
Gene/Insert
  Gene/Insert name: YIp ADE2-LEU2 pTDH3::lys1-W151C-GFP::tADH1
  Species: S. cerevisiae (budding yeast)
  Mutation: W151C
  Entrez Gene: LYS1 (a.k.a. YIR034C)
  Cloning method: Gibson Cloning
Terms and licenses: Academic/Nonprofit Terms; Industry Terms: Not Available to Industry
How to cite: pRH3045 was a gift from Randy Hampton (Addgene plasmid # 210155 ; http://n2t.net/addgene:210155 ; RRID:Addgene_210155)
